Addgene plasmid #217760: pEGFP-PRKCZ-C1 (N-PRKCZ-C1)
Purpose: Fluorescent reporter for ceramide (putative, mammalian expression)
Depositing lab: Paula Nunes-Hasler. Depositing organization: University of Geneva. Publication: Development of Genetically Encoded Fluorescent KSR1-Based Probes to Track Ceramides during Phagocytosis. Girik V, van Ek L, Dentand Quadri I, Azam M, Cruz Cobo M, Mandavit M, Riezman I, Riezman H, Gavin AC, Nunes-Hasler P. Int J Mol Sci. 2024 Mar 5;25(5):2996. doi: 10.3390/ijms25052996. PubMed 38474242.
Backbone
  Vector backbone: pEGFP-C1
  Backbone manufacturer: Clonetech
  Backbone size w/o insert (bp): 4600
  Total vector size (bp): 4989
  Vector type: Mammalian Expression
  Selectable markers: Neomycin (select with G418)
Growth in bacteria
  Bacterial resistance: Kanamycin, 50 μg/mL
  Growth temperature: 37°C
  Growth strain: DH5alpha
  Copy number: Unknown
Gene/Insert
  Gene/Insert name: Protein kinase C zeta (alt names: PRKCZ; PKC2)
  Species: H. sapiens (human)
  Insert size (bp): 250
  Mutation: C1 domain (aa 123-193)
  GenBank ID: NM_002744.6
  Entrez Gene: PRKCZ (a.k.a. PKC-ZETA, PKC2)
  Promoter: CMV
  Tag / fusion protein: EGFP (N terminal on backbone)
  Cloning method: Restriction Enzyme; 5′ cloning site XhoI (not destroyed); 3′ cloning site KpnI (not destroyed)
  Sequencing primers: 5′ CGCAAATGGGCGGTAGGCGTG; 3′ CATTTTATGTTTCAGGTTCAGG
Terms and licenses: Academic/Nonprofit Terms; Industry Terms
How to cite: pEGFP-PRKCZ-C1 (N-PRKCZ-C1) was a gift from Paula Nunes-Hasler (Addgene plasmid # 217760 ; http://n2t.net/addgene:217760 ; RRID:Addgene_217760)
