[The description below was written by a language model from this plasmid's Addgene catalogue record and pLannotate feature annotations shown in this document.]
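Description:
pEGFP-PRKCZ-C1 (N-PRKCZ-C1) is a mammalian expression plasmid built on the pEGFP-C1 backbone that encodes EGFP fused at its C-terminal end to the isolated C1 domain of human protein kinase C zeta (PRKCZ, residues 123–193). The roughly 250 bp insert was placed between the XhoI and KpnI sites of the multiple cloning site, both of which were retained, so the C1 domain follows EGFP in frame. Expression is driven by the human cytomegalovirus immediate early enhancer and promoter, and the transcript is terminated by the SV40 polyadenylation signal. The short large T antigen, ble and bGH poly(A) fragments in the annotation are most likely residual backbone sequence matches rather than functional elements.

The plasmid is propagated in E. coli through a high-copy ColE1/pUC-type origin and also carries an f1 phage origin. A single NeoR/KanR (Tn5 aminoglycoside phosphotransferase) gene serves both hosts. A bacterial bla-type promoter drives it for kanamycin selection in bacteria, while the adjacent SV40 enhancer/early promoter, together with the HSV TK polyadenylation signal, allows G418 selection of transfected mammalian cells. The sequenced record is 4,950 nt, slightly shorter than the 4,989 bp total listed in the catalogue.

The construct is described as a putative genetically encoded fluorescent reporter for ceramide. The lipid-binding C1 domain is intended to recruit EGFP to ceramide-containing membranes, allowing localisation to be followed by live-cell imaging. It was deposited with a study developing fluorescent probes to track ceramides during phagocytosis. The "putative" label means that its specificity for ceramide should not be assumed.
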