Features (pLannotate 1.2.2; 16 found; start..end, strand, type, name):
     61..364     +  enhancer       CMV enhancer: human cytomegalovirus immediate early enhancer
    365..568     +  promoter       CMV promoter: human cytomegalovirus (CMV) immediate early promoter
    613..1329    +  CDS            EGFP: EGFP is a basic (constitutively fluorescent) green fluorescent protein published in 1996, derived from Aequorea victoria. It is reported to be a rapidly-maturing weak dimer with moderate acid sensitivity.
   1330..1350    +  misc_feature   MCS (fragment): multiple cloning site
   1378..1590    +  CDS            PRKCZ (fragment): KPCZ_HUMAN - Also known as PKC2. Experimental evidence at protein level: Swiss-Prot protein existence level 1. [Isoform 2]: Involved in late synaptic long term potention phase in CA1 hippocampal cells and long term memory maintenance. From Homo sapiens (Human).
   1594..1619    +  misc_feature   MCS (fragment): multiple cloning site
   1631..1715    +  CDS            large T antigen (fragment): large T antigen from SV40 (simian virus 40)
   1738..1859    +  polyA_signal   SV40 poly(A) signal: SV40 polyadenylation signal
   1893..2321    -  rep_origin     f1 ori (sequence partly withheld): f1 bacteriophage origin of replication; arrow indicates direction of (+) strand synthesis
   2348..2452    +  promoter       AmpR promoter: bla
   2454..2811    +  promoter       SV40 promoter: SV40 enhancer and early promoter
   2846..3640    +  CDS            NeoR/KanR: aminoglycoside phosphotransferase from Tn5; aph(3')-II (or nptII); confers resistance to neomycin, kanamycin, and G418 (Geneticin®)
   3661..3813    +  CDS            ble (fragment): BLE_KLEPN - Experimental evidence at protein level: Swiss-Prot protein existence level 1. Binding protein with a strong affinity to the bleomycin family of antibiotics. Binds to CL990; an antimitotic-antibiotic compound. From Klebsiella pneumoniae.
   3872..3919    +  polyA_signal   HSV TK poly(A) signal: herpes simplex virus thymidine kinase polyadenylation signal (Cole and Stacy, 1985)
   4010..4026    -  polyA_signal   bGH poly(A) signal (fragment): bovine growth hormone polyadenylation signal
   4248..4836    +  rep_origin     ori: high-copy-number ColE1/pMB1/pBR322/pUC origin of replication
>Addgene plasmid #217760 | pEGFP-PRKCZ-C1 (N-PRKCZ-C1) | addgene full sequence | sequence record 435972 | Addgene NGS Result
TAGTTATTAATAGTAATCAATTACGGGGTCATTAGTTCATAGCCCATATATGGAGTTCCGCGTTACATAA
CTTACGGTAAATGGCCCGCCTGGCTGACCGCCCAACGACCCCCGCCCATTGACGTCAATAATGACGTATG
TTCCCATAGTAACGCCAATAGGGACTTTCCATTGACGTCAATGGGTGGAGTATTTACGGTAAACTGCCCA
CTTGGCAGTACATCAAGTGTATCATATGCCAAGTACGCCCCCTATTGACGTCAATGACGGTAAATGGCCC
GCCTGGCATTATGCCCAGTACATGACCTTATGGGACTTTCCTACTTGGCAGTACATCTACGTATTAGTCA
TCGCTATTACCATGGTGATGCGGTTTTGGCAGTACATCAATGGGCGTGGATAGCGGTTTGACTCACGGGG
ATTTCCAAGTCTCCACCCCATTGACGTCAATGGGAGTTTGTTTTGGCACCAAAATCAACGGGACTTTCCA
AAATGTCGTAACAACTCCGCCCCATTGACGCAAATGGGCGGTAGGCGTGTACGGTGGGAGGTCTATATAA
GCAGAGCTGGTTTAGTGAACCGTCAGATCCGCTAGCGCTACCGGTCGCCACCATGGTGAGCAAGGGCGAG
GAGCTGTTCACCGGGGTGGTGCCCATCCTGGTCGAGCTGGACGGCGACGTAAACGGCCACAAGTTCAGCG
TGTCCGGCGAGGGCGAGGGCGATGCCACCTACGGCAAGCTGACCCTGAAGTTCATCTGCACCACCGGCAA
GCTGCCCGTGCCCTGGCCCACCCTCGTGACCACCCTGACCTACGGCGTGCAGTGCTTCAGCCGCTACCCC
GACCACATGAAGCAGCACGACTTCTTCAAGTCCGCCATGCCCGAAGGCTACGTCCAGGAGCGCACCATCT
TCTTCAAGGACGACGGCAACTACAAGACCCGCGCCGAGGTGAAGTTCGAGGGCGACACCCTGGTGAACCG
CATCGAGCTGAAGGGCATCGACTTCAAGGAGGACGGCAACATCCTGGGGCACAAGCTGGAGTACAACTAC
AACAGCCACAACGTCTATATCATGGCCGACAAGCAGAAGAACGGCATCAAGGTGAACTTCAAGATCCGCC
ACAACATCGAGGACGGCAGCGTGCAGCTCGCCGACCACTACCAGCAGAACACCCCCATCGGCGACGGCCC
CGTGCTGCTGCCCGACAACCACTACCTGAGCACCCAGTCCGCCCTGAGCAAAGACCCCAACGAGAAGCGC
GATCACATGGTCCTGCTGGAGTTCGTGACCGCCGCCGGGATCACTCTCGGCATGGACGAGCTGTACAAGT
CCGGACTCAGATCTCGAGCTGGCGGTTCCTCTGGTGGTGGTGGTGCGAGGAAGCTGTACCGTGCCAACGG
CCACCTCTTCCAAGCCAAGCGCTTTAACAGGAGAGCGTACTGCGGTCAGTGCAGCGAGAGGATATGGGGC
CTCGCGAGGCAAGGCTACAGGTGCATCAACTGCAAACTGCTGGTCCATAAGCGCTGCCACGGCCTCGTCC
CGCTGACCTGCAGGAAGCATATGGATTCTGTCATGCCTTCCCAAGAGCCTTAAGGTACCGCGGGCCCGGG
ATCCACCGGATCTAGATAACTGATCATAATCAGCCATACCACATTTGTAGAGGTTTTACTTGCTTTAAAA
AACCTCCCACACCTCCCCCTGAACCTGAAACATAAAATGAATGCAATTGTTGTTGTTAACTTGTTTATTG
CAGCTTATAATGGTTACAAATAAAGCAATAGCATCACAAATTTCACAAATAAAGCATTTTTTTCACTGCA
TTCTAGTTGTGGTTTGTCCAAACTCATCAATGTATCTTAACGCGTAAATTGTAAGCGTTAATATTTTGTT
AAAATTCGCGTTAAATTTTTGTTAAATCAGCTCATTTTTTAACCAATAGGCCGAAATCGGCAAAATCCCT
TATAAATCAAAAGAATAGACCGAGATAGGGT
[37 nt withheld, positions 1992-2028]
AAAGAACGTGGACTCCAACGTCAAAGG
[49 nt withheld, positions 2056-2104]
T
[91 nt withheld, positions 2106-2196]
G
[124 nt withheld, positions 2198-2321]
CAGGTGGCACTTTTCGGGGAAATGTGCGCGGAACCCCTATTTGTTTATTTTTCTAAATACATTCAAATAT
GTATCCGCTCATGAGACAATAACCCTGATAAATGCTTCAATAATATTGAAAAAGGAAGAGTCCTGAGGCG
GAAAGAACCAGCTGTGGAATGTGTGTCAGTTAGGGTGTGGAAAGTCCCCAGGCTCCCCAGCAGGCAGAAG
TATGCAAAGCATGCATCTCAATTAGTCAGCAACCAGGTGTGGAAAGTCCCCAGGCTCCCCAGCAGGCAGA
AGTATGCAAAGCATGCATCTCAATTAGTCAGCAACCATAGTCCCGCCCCTAACTCCGCCCATCCCGCCCC
TAACTCCGCCCAGTTCCGCCCATTCTCCGCCCCATGGCTGACTAATTTTTTTTATTTATGCAGAGGCCGA
GGCCGCCTCGGCCTCTGAGCTATTCCAGAAGTAGTGAGGAGGCTTTTTTGGAGGCCTAGGCTTTTGCAAA
GATCGATCAAGAGACAGGATGAGGATCGTTTCGCATGATTGAACAAGATGGATTGCACGCAGGTTCTCCG
GCCGCTTGGGTGGAGAGGCTATTCGGCTATGACTGGGCACAACAGACAATCGGCTGCTCTGATGCCGCCG
TGTTCCGGCTGTCAGCGCAGGGGCGCCCGGTTCTTTTTGTCAAGACCGACCTGTCCGGTGCCCTGAATGA
ACTGCAAGACGAGGCAGCGCGGCTATCGTGGCTGGCCACGACGGGCGTTCCTTGCGCAGCTGTGCTCGAC
GTTGTCACTGAAGCGGGAAGGGACTGGCTGCTATTGGGCGAAGTGCCGGGGCAGGATCTCCTGTCATCTC
ACCTTGCTCCTGCCGAGAAAGTATCCATCATGGCTGATGCAATGCGGCGGCTGCATACGCTTGATCCGGC
TACCTGCCCATTCGACCACCAAGCGAAACATCGCATCGAGCGAGCACGTACTCGGATGGAAGCCGGTCTT
GTCGATCAGGATGATCTGGACGAAGAGCATCAGGGGCTCGCGCCAGCCGAACTGTTCGCCAGGCTCAAGG
CGAGCATGCCCGACGGCGAGGATCTCGTCGTGACCCATGGCGATGCCTGCTTGCCGAATATCATGGTGGA
AAATGGCCGCTTTTCTGGATTCATCGACTGTGGCCGGCTGGGTGTGGCGGACCGCTATCAGGACATAGCG
TTGGCTACCCGTGATATTGCTGAAGAGCTTGGCGGCGAATGGGCTGACCGCTTCCTCGTGCTTTACGGTA
TCGCCGCTCCCGATTCGCAGCGCATCGCCTTCTATCGCCTTCTTGACGAGTTCTTCTGAGCGGGACTCTG
GGGTTCGAAATGACCGACCAAGCGACGCCCAACCTGCCATCACGAGATTTCGATTCCACCGCCGCCTTCT
ATGAAAGGTTGGGCTTCGGAATCGTTTTCCGGGACGCCGGCTGGATGATCCTCCAGCGCGGGGATCTCAT
GCTGGAGTTCTTCGCCCACCCTAGGGGGAGGCTAACTGAAACACGGAAGGAGACAATACCGGAAGGAACC
CGCGCTATGACGGCAATAAAAAGACAGAATAAAACGCACGGTGTTGGGTCGTTTGTTCATAAACGCGGGG
TTCGGTCCCAGGGCTGGCACTCTGTCGATACCCCACCGAGACCCCATTGGGGCCAATACGCCCGCGTTTC
TTCCTTTTCCCCACCCCACCCCCCAAGTTCGGGTGAAGGCCCAGGGCTCGCAGCCAACGTCGGGGCGGCA
GGCCCTGCCATAGCCTCAGGTTACTCATATATACTTTAGATTGATTTAAAACTTCATTTTTAATTTAAAA
GGATCTAGGTGAAGATCCTTTTTGATAATCTCATGACCAAAATCCCTTAACGTGAGTTTTCGTTCCACTG
AGCGTCAGACCCCGTAGAAAAGATCAAAGGATCTTCTTGAGATCCTTTTTTTCTGCGCGTAATCTGCTGC
TTGCAAACAAAAAAACCACCGCTACCAGCGGTGGTTTGTTTGCCGGATCAAGAGCTACCAACTCTTTTTC
CGAAGGTAACTGGCTTCAGCAGAGCGCAGATACCAAATACTGTTCTTCTAGTGTAGCCGTAGTTAGGCCA
CCACTTCAAGAACTCTGTAGCACCGCCTACATACCTCGCTCTGCTAATCCTGTTACCAGTGGCTGCTGCC
AGTGGCGATAAGTCGTGTCTTACCGGGTTGGACTCAAGACGATAGTTACCGGATAAGGCGCAGCGGTCGG
GCTGAACGGGGGGTTCGTGCACACAGCCCAGCTTGGAGCGAACGACCTACACCGAACTGAGATACCTACA
GCGTGAGCTATGAGAAAGCGCCACGCTTCCCGAAGGGAGAAAGGCGGACAGGTATCCGGTAAGCGGCAGG
GTCGGAACAGGAGAGCGCACGAGGGAGCTTCCAGGGGGAAACGCCTGGTATCTTTATAGTCCTGTCGGGT
TTCGCCACCTCTGACTTGAGCGTCGATTTTTGTGATGCTCGTCAGGGGGGCGGAGCCTATGGAAAAACGC
CAGCAACGCGGCCTTTTTACGGTTCCTGGCCTTTTGCTGGCCTTTTGCTCACATGTTCTTTCCTGCGTTA
TCCCCTGATTCTGTGGATAACCGTATTACCGCCATGCAT
