>Addgene plasmid #217760 | pEGFP-PRKCZ-C1 (N-PRKCZ-C1) | depositor partial sequence | sequence record 425058 | CMV promoter, insert up to SV40 poly A signal
GTATGTTCCCATAGTAACGCCAATAGGGACTTTCCATTGACGTCAATGGGTGGAGTATTTACGGTAAACT
GCCCACTTGGCAGTACATCAAGTGTATCATATGCCAAGTACGCCCCCTATTGACGTCAATGACGGTAAAT
GGCCCGCCTGGCATTATGCCCAGTACATGACCTTATGGGACTTTCCTACTTGGCAGTACATCTACGTATT
AGTCATCGCTATTACCATGGTGATGCGGTTTTGGCAGTACATCAATGGGCGTGGATAGCGGTTTGACTCA
CGGGGATTTCCAAGTCTCCACCCCATTGACGTCAATGGGAGTTTGTTTTGGCACCAAAATCAACGGGACT
TTCCAAAATGTCGTAACAACTCCGCCCCATTGACGCAAATGGGCGGTAGGCGTGTACGGTGGGAGGTCTA
TATAAGCAGAGCTGGTTTAGTGAACCGTCAGATCCGCTAGCGCTACCGGTCGCCACCATGGTGAGCAAGG
GCGAGGAGCTGTTCACCGGGGTGGTGCCCATCCTGGTCGAGCTGGACGGCGACGTAAACGGCCACAAGTT
CAGCGTGTCCGGCGAGGGCGAGGGCGATGCCACCTACGGCAAGCTGACCCTGAAGTTCATCTGCACCACC
GGCAAGCTGCCCGTGCCCTGGCCCACCCTCGTGACCACCCTGACCTACGGCGTGCAGTGCTTCAGCCGCT
ACCCCGACCACATGAAGCAGCACGACTTCTTCAAGTCCGCCATGCCCGAAGGCTACGTCCAGGAGCGCAC
CATCTTCTTCAAGGACGACGGCAACTACAAGACCCGCGCCGAGGTGAAGTTCGAGGGCGACACCCTGGTG
AACCGCATCGAGCTGAAGGGCATCGACTTCAAGGAGGACGGCAACATCCTGGGGCACAAGCTGGAGTACA
ACTACAACAGCCACAACGTCTATATCATGGCCGACAAGCAGAAGAACGGCATCAAGGTGAACTTCAAGAT
CCGCCACAACATCGAGGACGGCAGCGTGCAGCTCGCCGACCACTACCAGCAGAACACCCCCATCGGCGAC
GGCCCCGTGCTGCTGCCCGACAACCACTACCTGAGCACCCAGTCCGCCCTGAGCAAAGACCCCAACGAGA
AGCGCGATCACATGGTCCTGCTGGAGTTCGTGACCGCCGCCGGGATCACTCTCGGCATGGACGAGCTGTA
CAAGTCCGGACTCAGATCTCGAGCTGGCGGTTCCTCTGGTGGTGGTGGTGCGAGGAAGCTGTACCGTGCC
AACGGCCACCTCTTCCAAGCCAAGCGCTTTAACAGGAGAGCGTACTGCGGTCAGTGCAGCGAGAGGATAT
GGGGCCTCGCGAGGCAAGGCTACAGGTGCATCAACTGCAAACTGCTGGTCCATAAGCGCTGCCACGGCCT
CGTCCCGCTGACCTGCAGGAAGCATATGGATTCTGTCATGCCTTCCCAAGAGCCTTAAGGTACCGCGGGC
CCGGGATCCACCGGATCTAGATAACTGATCATAATCAGCCATACCACATTTGTAGAGGTTTTACTTGCTT
TAAAAAACCTCCCACACCTCCCCCTGAACCTGAAACATAAAATGAATGCAATTGTTGTTGTTAACTTGTT
TATTGCAGCTTATAATGGTTACAAATAAAGCAATAGCATCACAAATTTCACAAATAAAGCATTTTTTTCA
CTGCATTCTAGTTGTGGTTTGTCCAAACTCATCAATGTATCTTA
